Addgene plasmid #218938: pCMV-Flag-hGSDMD
Purpose: Expression of N-terminal FLAG tagged human gasdermin D
Depositing lab: Christopher LaRock. Depositing organization: Emory University. Publication: Group A Streptococcus induces GSDMA-dependent pyroptosis in keratinocytes. LaRock DL, Johnson AF, Wilde S, Sands JS, Monteiro MP, LaRock CN. Nature. 2022 May;605(7910):527-531. doi: 10.1038/s41586-022-04717-x. Epub 2022 May 11. PubMed 35545676.
Backbone
  Vector backbone: pCMV
  Vector type: Mammalian Expression
  Selectable markers: Neomycin (select with G418)
Growth in bacteria
  Bacterial resistance: Ampicillin, 100 μg/mL
  Growth temperature: 37°C
  Growth strain: DH5alpha
  Copy number: Unknown
Gene/Insert
  Gene/Insert name: human GSDMD (alt name: gasdermin D)
  Species: H. sapiens (human)
  Entrez Gene: GSDMD (a.k.a. DF5L, DFNA5L, FKSG10, GSDMDC1)
  Promoter: CMV
  Tag / fusion protein: FLAG (N terminal on insert)
  Cloning method: Other
  Sequencing primers: 5′ CMV
Terms and licenses: Academic/Nonprofit Terms; Industry Terms: Not Available to Industry
How to cite: pCMV-Flag-hGSDMD was a gift from Christopher LaRock (Addgene plasmid # 218938 ; http://n2t.net/addgene:218938 ; RRID:Addgene_218938)
