[The description below was written by a language model from this plasmid's Addgene catalogue record and pLannotate feature annotations shown in this document.]
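Description:
pCMV-Flag-hGSDMD is a mammalian expression plasmid of about 7.7 kb, built on a pCMV backbone, that produces human gasdermin D (GSDMD) carrying an N-terminal FLAG epitope. In bacteria it replicates from a high-copy ColE1/pUC-type origin and is selected with ampicillin through the β-lactamase gene and its native promoter. An f1 phage origin is also present, along with leftover cloning-vector sequences (fragments of lacI and lacZα, the lac promoter and operator, and a T7 promoter) that play no evident part in the mammalian expression function.

The expression cassette consists of the human cytomegalovirus immediate-early enhancer and promoter, a short FLAG-coding segment (annotated as a fragment of 3xFLAG, about the length of a single epitope), the full GSDMD open reading frame, and a human growth hormone polyadenylation signal. A second, separate cassette places the Tn5-derived neomycin phosphotransferase gene under the SV40 enhancer/early promoter, terminated by an SV40 poly(A) signal. This allows G418 selection of stably transfected mammalian cells. The adjacent ble gene and a streptomycin-resistance fragment are also annotated there, but the catalogue does not list them as selectable markers.

GSDMD is the pore-forming executioner of pyroptosis, activated when proteases release its N-terminal domain from the autoinhibitory C-terminal domain. The construct provides strong constitutive expression of the full-length protein in transfected cells, and the FLAG tag allows detection or immunoprecipitation of the intact protein and of N-terminal cleavage products. It was deposited in connection with work on gasdermin-dependent pyroptosis in keratinocytes during group A Streptococcus infection. The record does not describe its specific role in those experiments.
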