Features (pLannotate 1.2.2; 22 found; start..end, strand, type, name):
      1..589     +  rep_origin     ori: high-copy-number ColE1/pMB1/pBR322/pUC origin of replication
    772..864     +  CDS            lacI (fragment): lac repressor; lacI; The lac repressor binds to the lac operator to inhibit transcription in E. coli. This inhibition can be relieved by adding lactose or isopropyl-β-D-thiogalactopyranoside (IPTG).
    877..898     +  protein_bind   CAP binding site: CAP binding activates transcription in the presence of cAMP. E. coli catabolite activator protein
    913..943     +  promoter       lac promoter: promoter for the E. coli lac operon
    951..967     +  protein_bind   lac operator: The lac repressor binds to the lac operator to inhibit transcription in E. coli. This inhibition can be relieved by adding lactose or isopropyl-β-D-thiogalactopyranoside (IPTG). lac repressor encoded by lacI
   1005..1023    +  promoter       T7 promoter: promoter for bacteriophage T7 RNA polymerase
   1029..1163    -  polyA_signal   SV40 poly(A) signal: SV40 polyadenylation signal
   1186..1269    -  CDS            large T antigen (fragment): large T antigen from SV40 (simian virus 40)
   1270..1293    +  rep_origin     CloDF13 ori (fragment): Plasmids containing the CloDF13 (CDF) origin of replication can be propagated in E. coli cells that contain additional plasmids with compatible origins.
   1316..1375    -  CDS            str (fragment): STR_KLEPN - Protein inferred from homology: Swiss-Prot protein existence level 3. The aminoglycoside phosphotransferases achieve inactivation of their antibiotic substrates by phosphorylation. From Klebsiella pneumoniae.
   1417..1794    -  CDS            ble: BLE_KLEPN - Experimental evidence at protein level: Swiss-Prot protein existence level 1. Binding protein with a strong affinity to the bleomycin family of antibiotics. Binds to CL990; an antimitotic-antibiotic compound. From Klebsiella pneumoniae.
   1818..2609    -  CDS            neo: KKA2_KLEPN - Also known as kan, nptII. Experimental evidence at protein level: Swiss-Prot protein existence level 1. Resistance to kanamycin, neomycin, paromomycin, ribostamycin, butirosin and gentamicin B. From Klebsiella pneumoniae.
   2663..2960    -  promoter       SV40 promoter: SV40 enhancer and early promoter
   3002..3624    -  polyA_signal   hGH poly(A) signal: human growth hormone polyadenylation signal
   3641..5092    -  CDS            GSDMD: GSDMD_HUMAN - Also known as DFNA5L From Homo sapiens (Human).
   5109..5129    -  CDS            3xFLAG (fragment): three tandem FLAG® epitope tags
   5175..5374    -  promoter       CMV promoter: human cytomegalovirus (CMV) immediate early promoter
   5376..5755    -  enhancer       CMV enhancer: human cytomegalovirus immediate early enhancer
   5915..6069    +  CDS            lacZα (fragment): LacZα fragment of β-galactosidase; lacZ fragment
   6100..6528    -  rep_origin     f1 ori (sequence partly withheld): f1 bacteriophage origin of replication; arrow indicates direction of (+) strand synthesis
   6555..6659    +  promoter       AmpR promoter: bla
   6660..7520    +  CDS            AmpR: β-lactamase; bla; confers resistance to ampicillin, carbenicillin, and related antibiotics
>Addgene plasmid #218938 | pCMV-Flag-hGSDMD | addgene full sequence | sequence record 481694 | Addgene NGS Result
TTGAGATCCTTTTTTTCTGCGCGTAATCTGCTGCTTGCAAACAAAAAAACCACCGCTACCAGCGGTGGTT
TGTTTGCCGGATCAAGAGCTACCAACTCTTTTTCCGAAGGTAACTGGCTTCAGCAGAGCGCAGATACCAA
ATACTGTTCTTCTAGTGTAGCCGTAGTTAGGCCACCACTTCAAGAACTCTGTAGCACCGCCTACATACCT
CGCTCTGCTAATCCTGTTACCAGTGGCTGCTGCCAGTGGCGATAAGTCGTGTCTTACCGGGTTGGACTCA
AGACGATAGTTACCGGATAAGGCGCAGCGGTCGGGCTGAACGGGGGGTTCGTGCACACAGCCCAGCTTGG
AGCGAACGACCTACACCGAACTGAGATACCTACAGCGTGAGCTATGAGAAAGCGCCACGCTTCCCGAAGG
GAGAAAGGCGGACAGGTATCCGGTAAGCGGCAGGGTCGGAACAGGAGAGCGCACGAGGGAGCTTCCAGGG
GGAAACGCCTGGTATCTTTATAGTCCTGTCGGGTTTCGCCACCTCTGACTTGAGCGTCGATTTTTGTGAT
GCTCGTCAGGGGGGCGGAGCCTATGGAAAAACGCCAGCAACGCGGCCTTTTTACGGTTCCTGGCCTTTTG
CTGGCCTTTTGCTCACATGTTCTTTCCTGCGTTATCCCCTGATTCTGTGGATAACCGTATTACCGCCTTT
GAGTGAGCTGATACCGCTCGCCGCAGCCGAACGACCGAGCGCAGCGAGTCAGTGAGCGAGGAAGCGGAAG
AGCGCCCAATACGCAAACCGCCTCTCCCCGCGCGTTGGCCGATTCATTAATGCAGCTGGCACGACAGGTT
TCCCGACTGGAAAGCGGGCAGTGAGCGCAACGCAATTAATGTGAGTTAGCTCACTCATTAGGCACCCCAG
GCTTTACACTTTATGCTTCCGGCTCGTATGTTGTGTGGAATTGTGAGCGGATAACAATTTCACACAGGAA
ACAGCTATGACATGATTACGAATTTAATACGACTCACTATAGGGAATTGATCCAGACATGATAAGATACA
TTGATGAGTTTGGACAAACCACAACTAGAATGCAGTGAAAAAAATGCTTTATTTGTGAAATTTGTGATGC
TATTGCTTTATTTGTAACCATTATAAGCTGCAATAAACAAGTTAACAACAACAATTGCATTCATTTTATG
TTTCAGGTTCAGGGGGAGGTGTGGGAGGTTTTTTAAAGCAAGTAAAACCTCTACAAATGTGGTATGGCTG
ATTATGATCGGCGGAGCCTATGGAAAAACGCCAGCAACGCGGCCTTTTTACGGTTCCAGCTTGGCGAGTG
GGTGGTGAGCAGCTCGCCGTCGCGCAGCAGGCGCCAGCGCTCCATCCACGCAGTGACCTCAGGCGGAAAA
CGGGAAGACACACTCATGAGATGCCTGCAAGCAATTCGTTCTGTATCAGGCGCAGGAGCGTCCCGTCCGG
GTCGACCAAAGCGGCCATCGTGCCTCCCCACTCCTGCAGTTCGGGGGCATGGATGCGCGGATAGCCGCTG
CTGGTTTCCTGGATGCCGACGGATTTGCACTGCCGGTAGAACTCCGCGAGGTCGTCCAGCCTCAGGCAGC
AGCTGAACCAACTCGCGAGGGGATCGAGCCCGGGGTGGGCGAAGAACTCCAGCATGAGATCCCCGCGCTG
GAGGATCATCCAGCCGGCGTCCCGGAAAACGATTCCGAAGCCCAACCTTTCATAGAAGGCGGCGGTGGAA
TCGAAATCTCGTGATGGCAGGTTGGGCGTCGCTTGGTCGGTCATTTCGAACCCCAGAGTCCCGCTCAGAA
GAACTCGTCAAGAAGGCGATAGAAGGCGATGCGCTGCGAATCGGGAGCGGCGATACCGTAAAGCACGAGG
AAGCGGTCAGCCCATTCGCCGCCAAGCTCTTCAGCAATATCACGGGTAGCCAACGCTATGTCCTGATAGC
GGTCCGCCACACCCAGCCGGCCACAGTCGATGAATCCAGAAAAGCGGCCATTTTCCACCATGATATTCGG
CAAGCAGGCATCGCCATGGGTCACGACGAGATCCTCGCCGTCGGGCATGCGCGCCTTGAGCCTGGCGAAC
AGTTCGGCTGGCGCGAGCCCCTGATGCTCTTCGTCCAGATCATCCTGATCGACAAGACCGGCTTCCATCC
GAGTACGTGCTCGCTCGATGCGATGTTTCGCTTGGTGGTCGAATGGGCAGGTAGCCGGATCAAGCGTATG
CAGCCGCCGCATTGCATCAGCCATGATGGATACTTTCTCGGCAGGAGCAAGGTGAGATGACAGGAGATCC
TGCCCCGGCACTTCGCCCAATAGCAGCCAGTCCCTTCCCGCTTCAGTGACAACGTCGAGCACAGCTGCGC
AAGGAACGCCCGTCGTGGCCAGCCACGATAGCCGCGCTGCCTCGTCCTGCAGTTCATTCAGGGCACCGGA
CAGGTCGGTCTTGACAAAAAGAACCGGGCGCCCCTGCGCTGACAGCCGGAACACGGCGGCATCAGAGCAG
CCGATTGTCTGTTGTGCCCAGTCATAGCCGAATAGCCTCTCCACCCAAGCGGCCGGAGAACCTGCGTGCA
ATCCATCTTGTTCAATCATGCGAAACGATCCTCATCCTGTCTCTTGATCAGATCCCAAGCTGATCAATTC
CTCCAAAAAAGCCTCCTCACTACTTCTGGAATAGCTCAGAGGCCGAGGCGGCCTCGGCCTCTGCATAAAT
AAAAAAAATTAGTCAGCCATGGGGCGGAGAATGGGCGGAACTGGGCGGAGTTAGGGGCGGGATGGGCGGA
GTTAGGGGCGGGACTATGGTTGCTGACTAATTGAGATGCATGCTTTGCATACTTCTGCCTGCTGGGGAGC
CTGGGGACTTTCCACACCTGGTTGCTGACTAATTGAGATGCATGCTTTGCATACTTCTGCCTGCTGGGGA
GCCTGGGGACTTTCCACACCCTAACTGACACACATTCCACAGCCAAGCTGGCCGCGTACCCAATTCAACA
GGCATCTACTGAGTGGACCCAACGCATGAGAGGACAGTGCCAAGCAAGCAACTCAAATGTCCCACCGGTT
GGGCATGGCCAGGTAGCCTATGCTGTGTCTGGACGTCCTCCTGCTGGTATAGTTATTTTAAAATCAGAAG
GACAGGGAAGGGAGCAGTGGTTCACGCCTGTAATCCCAGCAATTTGGGAGGCCAAGGTGGGTAGATCACC
TGAGATTAGGAGTTGGAGACCAGCCTGGCCAATATGGTGAAACCCCGTCTCTACCAAAAAAACAAAAATT
AGCTGAGCCTGGTCATGCATGCCTGGAATCCCAACAACTCGGGAGGCTGAGGCAGGAGAATCGCTTGAAC
CCAGGAGGCGGAGATTGCAGTGAGCCAAGATTGTGCCACTGCACTCCAGCTTGGTTCCCAATAGACCCCG
CAGGCCCTACAGGTTGTCTTCCCAACTTGCCCCTTGCTCCATACCACCCCCCTCCACCCCATAATATTAT
AGAAGGACACCTAGTCAGACAAAATGATGCAACTTAATTTTATTAGGACAAGGCTGGTGGGCACTGGAGT
GGCAACTTCCAGGGCCAGGAGAGGCACTGGGGAGGGGTCACAGGGATGCCACCCGGGATCCTCTAGACTA
GTGGGGCTCCTGGCTCAGTCCTGATAGCAGTGCCAGGGAGGCGTAGAGTGCACACATGCGGCCCTGGGCC
TGCGGCTCCCAGCACACGTGGGGAGTGTCCTCCCCCAGCTCTAGGCCACACTCGTCCAGCAAGACCCAGG
CCGGTGCTCCTTCGCCCCAGCTGTTCCCCAGGAGCCCGGGGGGCAGGGACATGGTGCTGCGCTCCTGCCA
CGGGGCACTCTGCTCCAAGAGGCTGCCCACCAGCTCGAGCGGCCCCAACAGGGTCTGCGACTCCAGCGCC
TCCGCCAGCAGCTTGTGCTGCGTTTCACTCAGCATGGTCAGTGCCCCCAGCAGGTAGACAACAGGGATAG
CGAGTTCCGGCACCAGCATTCCGGAGGACAACACCAGGCACTCCAGGACAGCACCTGCTGGACCGTCCAG
GGGCTCCACCGGCCCAAGGCTCTGGCCCTGCTCCAGCGCCTCCTCCAAGGCTCGCAGGGCCAGCTGGTCC
CGCAGCACCCCCTCCAGGCCCTCCAGCAGCAGCTGGCACAGCTCTCTGTCCAAAAGCTCCAGTTCCTTGG
AGATGGTCTCCACCTCTGCCCGTAGGCCCTGGAAGTCTTCAGTGAACGCCCCCTCCGCAGGGACCCCATC
TGTCAGGAAGTTGTGGAGGCACCTCATCATGGAGAGGCCAGAGGGCAGCTGTGGCCAGGCGCCTTCGCTC
GTGGAACGCTTGTGGCCTGTCGCGGGTGGCTGGAAGGTCCTCTGCTTCTTATCCGGGAAGAGAAGGACGT
CCAAGTCAGAGTCAATAACCAGCTGGGCCACCCGGAATGCGAGGGTGCTGCCTGAGGGGATGGTGACCGT
CTTCTTCTGGCTCAGATGGCCCTGGCCCTCACCCTGCAAGCACGTGGCTCCGGGCAGGGAAAACCGGCCC
GAGCCCTCCCGCTTGTGGGTGCGCGTGACTTCCACCTCCTTCTGTGTCTGCAGCACCTCAGTCACCACGT
ACACGTTGTCCCCGCGGCTGCGCAGCTGCTGCAGGACTTTGTGTTCTGGCTGCCGCAGGTGCCTCTCATG
GAGCAGAGTCTGCCAGGTGTTAGGGTCCACACTCAGCGAGTACACATTCATTGAGGTGCTGGAGCTGTCA
GACACCGCGGCCCCGCCTGCGATCTTTGCCTGTCCTGGGGCTGCCAGCTCCACGCTGCCCTGTATCTGCC
CATCCATGGCATCGTAGAAGTGGAAGCTCCTGCCACGCTGCACGTCTGGTTCCGCGGCATCCGGCTCCAG
GATGTCCTTGATAGACAGGTTGACACACTTATAACGGGGTTTCCAGAACCATGAGCTTGAGGGCTTCCTA
ACCACCAGGCAGTAGGGCTGGAAGCCAGTGGAGCTCTGCAGGCTGGTCACAGGGATGAACTCCCCACCAT
GGTCCAGCTCCTGGACCACTCTCCGGACTACCCGCTCAAAGGCCGACCCCATTGCGGCCGCAAGCTTGTC
GTCATCGTCTTTGTAGTCCATGGTAGATCGATCTGAATTAATTCTGACGGTTCACTAAACGAGCTCTGCT
TATATAGACCTCCCACCGTACACGCCTACCGCCCATTTGCGTCAACGGGGCGGGGTTATTACGACATTTT
GGAAAGTCCCGTTGATTTTGGTGCCAAAACAAACTCCCATTGACGTCAATGGGGTGGAGACTTGGAAATC
CCCGTGAGTCAAACCGCTATCCACGCCCATTGGTGTACTGCCAAAACCGCATCACCATGGTAATAGCGAT
GACTAATACGTAGATGTACTGCCAAGTAGGAAAGTCCCGTAAGGTCATGTACTGGGCATAATGCCAGGCG
GGCCATTTACCGTCATTGACGTCAATAGGGGGCGGACTTGGCATATGATACACTTGATGTACTGCCAAGT
GGGCAGTTTACCGTAAATACTCCACCCATTGACGTCAATGGAAAGTCCCTATTGGCGTTACTATGGGAAC
ATACGTCATTATTGACGTCAATGGGCGGGGGTCGTTGGGCGGTCAGCCAGGCGGGCCATTTACCGTAAGT
TATGTAACGCGGAACTCCATATATGGGCTATGAACTAATGACCCCGTAATTGATTACTATTAATAACTAG
TCAATAATCAATGTCAACATGGCGGTCATATTGGACATGAGCCAATATAAATGTACATATTATGATATAG
ATACAACGTATGCAATGGCCAATAGCCAATATTGATTTATGCTATATAACCAATGACTAATATGGCTAAT
TGCCAATATTGATTCAATGTATAGATCAGCTTGGCACTGGCCGTCGTTTTACAACGTCGTGACTGGGAAA
ACCCTGGCGTTACCCAACTTAATCGCCTTGCAGCACATCCCCCTTTCGCCAGCTGGCGTAATAGCGAAGA
GGCCCGCACCGATCGCCCTTCCCAACAGTTGCGCAGCCTGAATGGCGAATGGAAATTGTAAGCGTTAATA
TTTTGTTAAAATTCGCGTTAAATTTTTGTTAAATCAGCTCATTTTTTAACCAATAGGCCGAAATCGGCAA
AATCCCTTATAAATCAAAAGAATAGACCGAGATAGGGT
[37 nt withheld, positions 6199-6235]
AAAGAACGTGGACTCCAACGTCAAAGG
[49 nt withheld, positions 6263-6311]
T
[91 nt withheld, positions 6313-6403]
G
[124 nt withheld, positions 6405-6528]
CAGGTGGCACTTTTCGGGGAAATGTGCGCGGAACCCCTATTTGTTTATTTTTCTAAATACATTCAAATAT
GTATCCGCTCATGAGACAATAACCCTGATAAATGCTTCAATAATATTGAAAAAGGAAGAGTATGAGTATT
CAACATTTCCGTGTCGCCCTTATTCCCTTTTTTGCGGCATTTTGCCTTCCTGTTTTTGCTCACCCAGAAA
CGCTGGTGAAAGTAAAAGATGCTGAAGATCAGTTGGGTGCACGAGTGGGTTACATCGAACTGGATCTCAA
CAGCGGTAAGATCCTTGAGAGTTTTCGCCCCGAAGAACGTTTTCCAATGATGAGCACTTTTAAAGTTCTG
CTATGTGGCGCGGTATTATCCCGTATTGACGCCGGGCAAGAGCAACTCGGTCGCCGCATACACTATTCTC
AGAATGACTTGGTTGAGTACTCACCAGTCACAGAAAAGCATCTTACGGATGGCATGACAGTAAGAGAATT
ATGCAGTGCTGCCATAACCATGAGTGATAACACTGCGGCCAACTTACTTCTGACAACGATCGGAGGACCG
AAGGAGCTAACCGCTTTTTTGCACAACATGGGGGATCATGTAACTCGCCTTGATCGTTGGGAACCGGAGC
TGAATGAAGCCATACCAAACGACGAGCGTGACACCACGATGCCTGTAGCAATGGCAACAACGTTGCGCAA
ACTATTAACTGGCGAACTACTTACTCTAGCTTCCCGGCAACAATTAATAGACTGGATGGAGGCGGATAAA
GTTGCAGGACCACTTCTGCGCTCGGCCCTTCCGGCTGGCTGGTTTATTGCTGATAAATCTGGAGCCGGTG
AGCGTGGGTCTCGCGGTATCATTGCAGCACTGGGGCCAGATGGTAAGCCCTCCCGTATCGTAGTTATCTA
CACGACGGGGAGTCAGGCAACTATGGATGAACGAAATAGACAGATCGCTGAGATAGGTGCCTCACTGATT
AAGCATTGGTAACTGTCAGACCAAGTTTACTCATATATACTTTAGATTGATTTAAAACTTCATTTTTAAT
TTAAAAGGATCTAGGTGAAGATCCTTTTTGATAATCTCATGACCAAAATCCCTTAACGTGAGTTTTCGTT
CCACTGAGCGTCAGACCCCGTAGAAAAGATCAAAGGATCTTC
